LOCUS       Exported 5229 bp ds-DNA circular SYN 13-MAY-2021
DEFINITION  Provides pA sequences N-terminal to PGK-PacDeltaTK-pA cassette on
            Gateway entry vector.
ACCESSION   .
VERSION     .
KEYWORDS    pENTR-R2L3-pA-PGKpacDeltaTK-pA1
SOURCE      synthetic DNA construct
  ORGANISM  synthetic DNA construct
REFERENCE   1 (bases 1 to 5229)
  TITLE     Minoru Ko Lab plasmids
REFERENCE   2 (bases 1 to 5229)
  AUTHORS   .
  TITLE     Direct Submission
  JOURNAL   Exported May 13, 2021 from SnapGene Server 1.1.58
            http://www.snapgene.com
FEATURES             Location/Qualifiers
     source          1..5229
                     /organism="synthetic DNA construct"
                     /mol_type="other DNA"
     primer_bind     92..109
                     /label=L4440
                     /note="L4440 vector, forward primer"
     terminator      268..295
                     /label=rrnB T2 terminator
                     /note="transcription terminator T2 from the E. coli rrnB
                     gene"
     terminator      387..473
                     /gene="Escherichia coli rrnB"
                     /label=rrnB T1 terminator
                     /note="transcription terminator T1 from the E. coli rrnB
                     gene"
     primer_bind     522..544
                     /label=M13/pUC Forward
                     /note="In lacZ gene"
     primer_bind     537..553
                     /label=M13 fwd
                     /note="common sequencing primer, one of multiple similar
                     variants"
     protein_bind    complement(624..748)
                     /gene="mutant version of attR"
                     /label=attR2
                     /bound_moiety="LR Clonase(TM)"
                     /note="recombination site for the Gateway(R) LR reaction"
     polyA_signal    760..808
                     /label=HSV TK poly(A) signal
                     /note="herpes simplex virus thymidine kinase
                     polyadenylation signal (Cole and Stacy, 1985)"
     primer_bind     810..826
                     /label=M13 fwd
                     /note="common sequencing primer, one of multiple similar
                     variants"
     promoter        837..1336
                     /label=PGK promoter
                     /note="mouse phosphoglycerate kinase 1 promoter"
     primer_bind     complement(872..895)
                     /label=MSCV-rev
                     /note="Murine stem cell virus, reverse primer"
     primer_bind     1269..1288
                     /label=mPGK-F
                     /note="Mouse PGK promoter, forward primer"
     CDS             1360..1956
                     /codon_start=1
                     /gene="pac from Streptomyces alboniger"
                     /product="puromycin N-acetyltransferase"
                     /label=PuroR
                     /note="confers resistance to puromycin"
                     /translation="MTEYKPTVRLATRDDVPRAVRTLAAAFADYPATRHTVDPDRHIER
                     VTELQELFLTRVGLDIGKVWVADDGAAVAVWTTPESVEAGAVFAEIGPRMAELSGSRLA
                     AQQQMEGLLAPHRPKEPAWFLATVGVSPDHQGKGLGSAVVLPGVEAAERAGVPAFLETS
                     APRNLPFYERLGFTVTADVEVPEGPRTWCMTRKPGA"
     primer_bind     complement(1360..1379)
                     /label=Puro-R
                     /note="Puromycin resistance gene, reverse primer. Also
                     called puro-variant-R"
     primer_bind     1856..1876
                     /label=Puro-F
                     /note="Puromycin resistance gene, forward primer"
     CDS             1963..2958
                     /codon_start=1
                     /product="truncated herpes simplex virus thymidine kinase
                     (Salomon et al., 1995)"
                     /label=-Delta-TK
                     /note="confers sensitivity to nucleoside analogs such as
                     acyclovir or ganciclovir"
                     /translation="MPTLLRVYIDGPHGMGKTTTTQLLVALGSRDDIVYVPEPMTYWRV
                     LGASETIANIYTTQHRLDQGEISAGDAAVVMTSAQITMGMPYAVTDAVLAPHIGGEAGS
                     SHAPPPALTLIFDRHPIAALLCYPAARYLMGSMTPQAVLAFVALIPPTLPGTNIVLGAL
                     PEDRHIDRLAKRQRPGERLDLAMLAAIRRVYGLLANTVRYLQCGGSWREDWGQLSGTAV
                     PPQGAEPQSNAGPRPHIGDTLFTLFRAPELLAPNGDLYNVFAWALDVLAKRLRSMHVFI
                     LDYDQSPAGCRDALLQLTSGMVQTHVTTPGSIPTICDLARTFAREMGEAN"
     protein_bind    complement(3338..3433)
                     /gene="mutant version of attL"
                     /label=attL3
                     /bound_moiety="LR Clonase(TM)"
                     /note="recombination site for the Gateway(R) LR reaction"
     primer_bind     complement(3470..3489)
                     /label=T7
                     /note="T7 promoter, forward primer"
     promoter        complement(3471..3489)
                     /label=T7 promoter
                     /note="promoter for bacteriophage T7 RNA polymerase"
     primer_bind     complement(3494..3510)
                     /label=M13 rev
                     /note="common sequencing primer, one of multiple similar
                     variants"
     primer_bind     complement(3494..3510)
                     /label=M13 Reverse
                     /note="In lacZ gene. Also called M13-rev"
     primer_bind     complement(3612..3631)
                     /label=pENTR-R
                     /note="pENTR vectors, reverse primer"
     CDS             3623..4432
                     /codon_start=1
                     /gene="aph(3')-Ia"
                     /product="aminoglycoside phosphotransferase"
                     /label=KanR
                     /note="confers resistance to kanamycin in bacteria or G418
                     (Geneticin(R)) in eukaryotes"
                     /translation="MSHIQRETSRPRLNSNMDADLYGYKWARDNVGQSGATIYRLYGKP
                     DAPELFLKHGKGSVANDVTDEMVRLNWLTEFMPLPTIKHFIRTPDDAWLLTTAIPGKTA
                     FQVLEEYPDSGENIVDALAVFLRRLHSIPVCNCPFNSDRVFRLAQAQSRMNNGLVDASD
                     FDDERNGWPVEQVWKEMHKLLPFSPDSVVTHGDFSLDNLIFDEGKLIGCIDVGRVGIAD
                     RYQDLAILWNCLGEFSPSLQKRLFQKYGIDNPDMNKLQFHLMLDEFF"
     primer_bind     complement(3690..3709)
                     /label=Kan-R
                     /note="Kanamycin resistance gene, reverse primer"
     rep_origin      4579..5167
                     /direction=RIGHT
                     /label=ori
                     /note="high-copy-number ColE1/pMB1/pBR322/pUC origin of
                     replication"
     primer_bind     5068..5087
                     /label=pBR322ori-F
                     /note="pBR322 origin, forward primer"
ORIGIN
        1 ctttcctgcg ttatcccctg attctgtgga taaccgtatt accgcctttg agtgagctga
       61 taccgctcgc cgcagccgaa cgaccgagcg cagcgagtca gtgagcgagg aagcggaaga
      121 gcgcccaata cgcaaaccgc ctctccccgc gcgttggccg attcattaat gcagctggca
      181 cgacaggttt cccgactgga aagcgggcag tgagcgcaac gcaattaata cgcgtaccgc
      241 tagccaggaa gagtttgtag aaacgcaaaa aggccatccg tcaggatggc cttctgctta
      301 gtttgatgcc tggcagttta tggcgggcgt cctgcccgcc accctccggg ccgttgcttc
      361 acaacgttca aatccgctcc cggcggattt gtcctactca ggagagcgtt caccgacaaa
      421 caacagataa aacgaaaggc ccagtcttcc gactgagcct ttcgttttat ttgatgcctg
      481 gcagttccct actctcgcgt taacgctagc atggatgttt tcccagtcac gacgttgtaa
      541 aacgacggcc agtcttaagc tcgggccctg cagctctaga gctcgaattc tacaggtcac
      601 taataccatc taagtagttg gttcatagtg actgcatatg ttgtgtttta cagtattatg
      661 tagtctgttt tttatgcaaa atctaattta atatattgat atttatatca ttttacgttt
      721 ctcgttcaac tttcttgtac aaagtggtta attaaggatc ggcaataaaa agacagaata
      781 aaacgcacgg gtgttgggtc gtttgttctg taaaacgacg gccagtgaat tctaccgggt
      841 aggggaggcg cttttcccaa ggcagtctgg agcatgcgct ttagcagccc cgctgggcac
      901 ttggcgctac acaagtggcc tctggcctcg cacacattcc acatccaccg gtaggcgcca
      961 accggctccg ttctttggtg gccccttcgc gccaccttct actcctcccc tagtcaggaa
     1021 gttccccccc gccccgcagc tcgcgtcgtg caggacgtga caaatggaag tagcacgtct
     1081 cactagtctc gtgcagatgg acagcaccgc tgagcaatgg aagcgggtag gcctttgggg
     1141 cagcggccaa tagcagcttt gctccttcgc tttctgggct cagaggctgg gaaggggtgg
     1201 gtccgggggc gggctcaggg gcgggctcag gggcggggcg ggcgcccgaa ggtcctccgg
     1261 aggcccggca ttctgcacgc ttcaaaagcg cacgtctgcc gcgctgttct cctcttcctc
     1321 atctccgggc ctttcgaccg atcatcaagc ttgatcctca tgaccgagta caagcccacg
     1381 gtgcgcctcg ccacccgcga cgacgtcccc agggccgtac gcaccctcgc cgccgcgttc
     1441 gccgactacc ccgccacgcg ccacaccgtc gatccggacc gccacatcga gcgggtcacc
     1501 gagctgcaag aactcttcct cacgcgcgtc gggctcgaca tcggcaaggt gtgggtcgcg
     1561 gacgacggcg ccgcggtggc ggtctggacc acgccggaga gcgtcgaagc gggggcggtg
     1621 ttcgccgaga tcggcccgcg catggccgag ttgagcggtt cccggctggc cgcgcagcaa
     1681 cagatggaag gcctcctggc gccgcaccgg cccaaggagc ccgcgtggtt cctggccacc
     1741 gtcggcgtct cgcccgacca ccagggcaag ggtctgggca gcgccgtcgt gctccccgga
     1801 gtggaggcgg ccgagcgcgc cggggtgccc gccttcctgg agacctccgc gccccgcaac
     1861 ctccccttct acgagcggct cggcttcacc gtcaccgccg acgtcgaggt gcccgaagga
     1921 ccgcgcacct ggtgcatgac ccgcaagccc ggtgccggat ccatgcccac gctactgcgg
     1981 gtttatatag acggtcccca cgggatgggg aaaaccacca ccacgcaact gctggtggcc
     2041 ctgggttcgc gcgacgatat cgtctacgta cccgagccga tgacttactg gcgggtgctg
     2101 ggggcttccg agacaatcgc gaacatctac accacacaac accgcctcga ccagggtgag
     2161 atatcggccg gggacgcggc ggtggtaatg acaagcgccc agataacaat gggcatgcct
     2221 tatgccgtga ccgacgccgt tctggctcct catatcgggg gggaggctgg gagctcacat
     2281 gccccgcccc cggccctcac cctcatcttc gaccgccatc ccatcgccgc cctcctgtgc
     2341 tacccggccg cgcggtacct tatgggcagc atgacccccc aggccgtgct ggcgttcgtg
     2401 gccctcatcc cgccgacctt gcccggcacc aacatcgtgc ttggggccct tccggaggac
     2461 agacacatcg accgcctggc caaacgccag cgccccggcg agcggctgga cctggctatg
     2521 ctggctgcga ttcgccgcgt ttacgggcta cttgccaata cggtgcggta tctgcagtgc
     2581 ggcgggtcgt ggcgggagga ctggggacag ctttcgggga cggccgtgcc gccccagggt
     2641 gccgagcccc agagcaacgc gggcccacga ccccatatcg gggacacgtt atttaccctg
     2701 tttcgggccc ccgagttgct ggcccccaac ggcgacctgt ataacgtgtt tgcctgggcc
     2761 ttggacgtct tggccaaacg cctccgttcc atgcacgtct ttatcctgga ttacgaccaa
     2821 tcgcccgccg gctgccggga cgccctgctg caacttacct ccgggatggt ccagacccac
     2881 gtcaccaccc ccggctccat accgacgata tgcgacctgg cgcgcacgtt tgcccgggag
     2941 atgggggagg ctaactgagc tctagcttat cgactcgccg atagtggaaa ccgacgcccc
     3001 agcactcgtc cgagggcaaa ggaatagtcg agaaattgat gatctattaa acaataaaga
     3061 tgtccacatg gaagtttttc ctgtcatact ttgttaagaa gggtgagaac agagtaccta
     3121 cattttgaat ggaaggattg gagctacggg ggtgggggtg gggtgggatt agataaatgc
     3181 ctgctcttta ctgaaggctc tttactattg ctttatgata atgtttcata gttggatatc
     3241 ataatttaaa caagcaaaac caaattaagg gccagctcat tcctcccact catgatctat
     3301 agatcctcta gagtcgacct gcaggcatgc acccgggcaa ctttattata caaagttggc
     3361 attataaaaa agcattgctt atcaatttgt tgcaacgaac aggtcactat cagtcaaaat
     3421 aaaatcatta tttggagctc catggtagcg ttaacgcggc cgcgatatcc cctatagtga
     3481 gtcgtattac atggtcatag ctgtttcctg gcagctctgg cccgtgtctc aaaatctctg
     3541 atgttacatt gcacaagata aaaatatatc atcatgaaca ataaaactgt ctgcttacat
     3601 aaacagtaat acaaggggtg ttatgagcca tattcaacgg gaaacgtcga ggccgcgatt
     3661 aaattccaac atggatgctg atttatatgg gtataaatgg gctcgcgata atgtcgggca
     3721 atcaggtgcg acaatctatc gcttgtatgg gaagcccgat gcgccagagt tgtttctgaa
     3781 acatggcaaa ggtagcgttg ccaatgatgt tacagatgag atggtcagac taaactggct
     3841 gacggaattt atgcctcttc cgaccatcaa gcattttatc cgtactcctg atgatgcatg
     3901 gttactcacc actgcgatcc ccggaaaaac agcattccag gtattagaag aatatcctga
     3961 ttcaggtgaa aatattgttg atgcgctggc agtgttcctg cgccggttgc attcgattcc
     4021 tgtttgtaat tgtcctttta acagcgatcg cgtatttcgt ctcgctcagg cgcaatcacg
     4081 aatgaataac ggtttggttg atgcgagtga ttttgatgac gagcgtaatg gctggcctgt
     4141 tgaacaagtc tggaaagaaa tgcataaact tttgccattc tcaccggatt cagtcgtcac
     4201 tcatggtgat ttctcacttg ataaccttat ttttgacgag gggaaattaa taggttgtat
     4261 tgatgttgga cgagtcggaa tcgcagaccg ataccaggat cttgccatcc tatggaactg
     4321 cctcggtgag ttttctcctt cattacagaa acggcttttt caaaaatatg gtattgataa
     4381 tcctgatatg aataaattgc agtttcattt gatgctcgat gagtttttct aatcagaatt
     4441 ggttaattgg ttgtaacact ggcagagcat tacgctgact tgacgggacg gcgcaagctc
     4501 atgaccaaaa tcccttaacg tgagttacgc gtcgttccac tgagcgtcag accccgtaga
     4561 aaagatcaaa ggatcttctt gagatccttt ttttctgcgc gtaatctgct gcttgcaaac
     4621 aaaaaaacca ccgctaccag cggtggtttg tttgccggat caagagctac caactctttt
     4681 tccgaaggta actggcttca gcagagcgca gataccaaat actgttcttc tagtgtagcc
     4741 gtagttaggc caccacttca agaactctgt agcaccgcct acatacctcg ctctgctaat
     4801 cctgttacca gtggctgctg ccagtggcga taagtcgtgt cttaccgggt tggactcaag
     4861 acgatagtta ccggataagg cgcagcggtc gggctgaacg gggggttcgt gcacacagcc
     4921 cagcttggag cgaacgacct acaccgaact gagataccta cagcgtgagc tatgagaaag
     4981 cgccacgctt cccgaaggga gaaaggcgga caggtatccg gtaagcggca gggtcggaac
     5041 aggagagcgc acgagggagc ttccaggggg aaacgcctgg tatctttata gtcctgtcgg
     5101 gtttcgccac ctctgacttg agcgtcgatt tttgtgatgc tcgtcagggg ggcggagcct
     5161 atggaaaaac gccagcaacg cggccttttt acggttcctg gccttttgct ggccttttgc
     5221 tcacatgtt
//
