[The description below was written by a language model from this plasmid's Addgene catalogue record and the feature table of its GenBank file.]
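Description:
pENTR-R2L3-pA-PGKpacDeltaTK-pA1 is a 5,229 bp Gateway entry clone built on the pDONR-P2rP3 backbone, meaning its insert is flanked by attR2 and attL3 sites and is designed to occupy the third (3') position in a MultiSite Gateway LR assembly. It is maintained in E. coli as a high-copy plasmid through a ColE1/pUC-type origin and selected with kanamycin via the aph(3')-Ia gene. The usual entry-vector features are present around the recombination cassette: rrnB T1 and T2 terminators upstream that insulate the insert from read-through bacterial transcription, a T7 promoter, and M13 sequencing primer sites.

The payload begins with an HSV thymidine kinase poly(A) signal placed immediately inside attR2. Once recombined into a destination vector, this terminates and polyadenylates the transcript from whatever element is joined upstream. It is followed by a self-contained mammalian selection cassette in which the mouse PGK promoter drives puromycin N-acetyltransferase (pac), followed almost directly by a truncated HSV thymidine kinase (ΔTK), consistent with the PacΔTK fusion named in the record. This marker allows positive selection with puromycin and negative selection with nucleoside analogues such as ganciclovir, so cells can be selected first for gaining the cassette and later for losing it. The construct name and stated purpose indicate a second poly(A) sequence after the cassette, but no such feature is annotated in the roughly 380 bp between ΔTK and attL3. The plasmid serves as a modular building block for assembling mammalian expression or targeting constructs; the record does not specify particular downstream applications.
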