Addgene plasmid #139544: pENTR-R2L3-pA-PGKpacDeltaTK-pA1
Purpose: Provides pA sequences N-terminal to PGK-PacDeltaTK-pA cassette on Gateway entry vector
Depositing lab: Minoru Ko. Depositing organization: Keio University.
Backbone
  Vector backbone: pDONR-P2rP3
  Backbone size w/o insert (bp): 2618
  Vector type: Mammalian Expression
  Selectable markers: Puromycin
Growth in bacteria
  Bacterial resistance: Kanamycin, 50 μg/mL
  Growth temperature: 37°C
  Growth strain: DH5alpha
  Copy number: High Copy
Gene/Insert
  Gene/Insert name: PacTK
  Species: Synthetic
  Cloning method: Gateway Cloning
Terms and licenses: Academic/Nonprofit Terms; Industry Terms: Not Available to Industry
How to cite: pENTR-R2L3-pA-PGKpacDeltaTK-pA1 was a gift from Minoru Ko (Addgene plasmid # 139544 ; http://n2t.net/addgene:139544 ; RRID:Addgene_139544)
